>Addgene plasmid #66411 | HTR2C-Tango | depositor partial sequence | sequence record 113435 | empty Tango
GACGGATCGGGAGATCTCCCGATCCCCTATGGTGCACTCTCAGTACAATCTGCTCTGATGCCGCATAGTT
AAGCCAGTATCTGCTCCCTGCTTGTGTGTTGGAGGTCGCTGAGTAGTGCGCGAGCAAAATTTAAGCTACA
ACAAGGCAAGGCTTGACCGACAATTGCATGAAGAATCTGCTTAGGGTTAGGCGTTTTGCGCTGCTTCGCG
ATGTACGGGCCAGATATACGCGTTGACATTGATTATTGACTAGTTATTAATAGTAATCAATTACGGGGTC
ATTAGTTCATAGCCCATATATGGAGTTCCGCGTTACATAACTTACGGTAAATGGCCCGCCTGGCTGACCG
CCCAACGACCCCCGCCCATTGACGTCAATAATGACGTATGTTCCCATAGTAACGCCAATAGGGACTTTCC
ATTGACGTCAATGGGTGGAGTATTTACGGTAAACTGCCCACTTGGCAGTACATCAAGTGTATCATATGCC
AAGTACGCCCCCTATTGACGTCAATGACGGTAAATGGCCCGCCTGGCATTATGCCCAGTACATGACCTTA
TGGGACTTTCCTACTTGGCAGTACATCTACGTATTAGTCATCGCTATTACCATGGTGATGCGGTTTTGGC
AGTACATCAATGGGCGTGGATAGCGGTTTGACTCACGGGGATTTCCAAGTCTCCACCCCATTGACGTCAA
TGGGAGTTTGTTTTGGCACCAAAATCAACGGGACTTTCCAAAATGTCGTAACAACTCCGCCCCATTGACG
CAAATGGGCGGTAGGCGTGTACGGTGGGAGGTCTATATAAGCAGAGCTCTCTGGCTAACTAGAGAACCCA
CTGCTTACTGGCTTATCGAAATTAATACGACTCACTATAGGGAGACCCAAGCTGGCTAGCGTTTAAACTT
AAGCTTGGTACCGAGCTCGGATCCACTAGTCCAGTGTGGTGGAATTCTGCAGATATCCAGCACAGTGGCG
GCCGCGCCACCATGAAGACGATCATCGCCCTGAGCTACATCTTCTGCCTGGTATTCGCCGACTACAAGGA
CGATGATGACGCCAGCATCGATACCGGTGGACGCACCCCACCCAGCCTGGGTCCCCAAGATGAGTCCTGC
ACCACCGCCAGCTCCTCCCTGGCCAAGGACACTTCATCGACCGGTGAGAACCTGTACTTCCAGCTAAGAT
TAGATAAAAGTAAAGTGATTAACAGCGCATTAGAGCTGCTTAATGAGGTCGGAATCGAAGGTTTAACAAC
CCGTAAACTCGCCCAGAAGCTAGGTGTAGAGCAGCCTACATTGTATTGGCATGTAAAAAATAAGCGGGCT
TTGCTCGACGCCTTAGCCATTGAGATGTTAGATAGGCACCATACTCACTTTTGCCCTTTAGAAGGGGAAA
GCTGGCAAGATTTTTTACGTAATAACGCTAAAAGTTTTAGATGTGCTTTACTAAGTCATCGCGATGGAGC
AAAAGTACATTTAGGTACACGGCCTACAGAAAAACAGTATGAAACTCTCGAAAATCAATTAGCCTTTTTA
TGCCAACAAGGTTTTTCACTAGAGAATGCATTATATGCACTCAGCGCTGTGGGGCATTTTACTTTAGGTT
GCGTATTGGAAGATCAAGAGCATCAAGTCGCTAAAGAAGAAAGGGAAACACCTACTACTGATAGTATGCC
GCCATTATTACGACAAGCTATCGAATTATTTGATCACCAAGGTGCAGAGCCAGCCTTCTTATTCGGCCTT
GAATTGATCATATGCGGATTAGAAAAACAACTTAAATGTGAAAGTGGGTCCGCGTACAGCCGCGCGCGTA
CGAAAAACAATTACGGGTCTACCATCGAGGGCCTGCTCGATCTCCCGGACGACGACGCCCCCGAAGAGGC
GGGGCTGGCGGCTCCGCGCCTGTCCTTTCTCCCCGCGGGACACACGCGCAGACTGTCGACGGCCCCCCCG
ACCGATGTCAGCCTGGGGGACGAGCTCCACTTAGACGGCGAGGACGTGGCGATGGCGCATGCCGACGCGC
TAGACGATTTCGATCTGGACATGTTGGGGGACGGGGATTCCCCGGGTCCGGGATTTACCCCCCACGACTC
CGCCCCCTACGGCGCTCTGGATATGGCCGACTTCGAGTTTGAGCAGATGTTTACCGATGCCCTTGGAATT
GACGAGTACGGTGGGTAGCTCGAGTCTAGAGGGCCCGTTTAAACCCGCTGATCAGCCTCGACTGTGCCTT
CTAGTTGCCAGCCATCTGTTGTTTGCCCCTCCCCCGTGCCTTCCTTGACCCTGGAAGGTGCCACTCCCAC
TGTCCTTTCCTAATAAAATGAGGAAATTGCATCGCATTGTCTGAGTAGGTGTCATTCTATTCTGGGGGGT
GGGGTGGGGCAGGACAGCAAGGGGGAGGATTGGGAAGACAATAGCAGGCATGCTGGGGATGCGGTGGGCT
CTATGGCTTCTGAGGCGGAAAGAACCAGCTGGGGCTCTAGGGGGTATCCCC
[124 nt withheld, positions 2502-2625]
C
[91 nt withheld, positions 2627-2717]
A
[49 nt withheld, positions 2719-2767]
CCTTTGACGTTGGAGTCCACGTTCTTT
[37 nt withheld, positions 2795-2831]
ACCCTATCTCGGTCTATTCTTTTGATTTATAAGGGATTTTGCCGATTTCGGCCTATTGGTTAAAAAATGA
GCTGATTTAACAAAAATTTAACGCGAATTAATTCTGTGGAATGTGTGTCAGTTAGGGTGTGGAAAGTCCC
CAGGCTCCCCAGCAGGCAGAAGTATGCAAAGCATGCATCTCAATTAGTCAGCAACCAGGTGTGGAAAGTC
CCCAGGCTCCCCAGCAGGCAGAAGTATGCAAAGCATGCATCTCAATTAGTCAGCAACCATAGTCCCGCCC
CTAACTCCGCCCATCCCGCCCCTAACTCCGCCCAGTTCCGCCCATTCTCCGCCCCATGGCTGACTAATTT
TTTTTATTTATGCAGAGGCCGAGGCCGCCTCTGCCTCTGAGCTATTCCAGAAGTAGTGAGGAGGCTTTTT
TGGAGGCCTAGGCTTTTGCAAAAAGCTCCCGGGAGCTTGTATATCCATTTTCGGATCTGATCAAGAGACA
GGATGAGGATCGTTTCGCATGATTGAACAAGATGGATTGCACGCAGGTTCTCCGGCCGCTTGGGTGGAGA
GGCTATTCGGCTATGACTGGGCACAACAGACAATCGGCTGCTCTGATGCCGCCGTGTTCCGGCTGTCAGC
GCAGGGGCGCCCGGTTCTTTTTGTCAAGACCGACCTGTCCGGTGCCCTGAATGAACTGCAGGACGAGGCA
GCGCGGCTATCGTGGCTGGCCACGACGGGCGTTCCTTGCGCAGCTGTGCTCGACGTTGTCACTGAAGCGG
GAAGGGACTGGCTGCTATTGGGCGAAGTGCCGGGGCAGGATCTCCTGTCATCTCACCTTGCTCCTGCCGA
GAAAGTATCCATCATGGCTGATGCAATGCGGCGGCTGCATACGCTTGATCCGGCTACCTGCCCATTCGAC
CACCAAGCGAAACATCGCATCGAGCGAGCACGTACTCGGATGGAAGCCGGTCTTGTCGATCAGGATGATC
TGGACGAAGAGCATCAGGGGCTCGCGCCAGCCGAACTGTTCGCCAGGCTCAAGGCGCGCATGCCCGACGG
CGAGGATCTCGTCGTGACCCATGGCGATGCCTGCTTGCCGAATATCATGGTGGAAAATGGCCGCTTTTCT
GGATTCATCGACTGTGGCCGGCTGGGTGTGGCGGACCGCTATCAGGACATAGCGTTGGCTACCCGTGATA
TTGCTGAAGAGCTTGGCGGCGAATGGGCTGACCGCTTCCTCGTGCTTTACGGTATCGCCGCTCCCGATTC
GCAGCGCATCGCCTTCTATCGCCTTCTTGACGAGTTCTTCTGAGCGGGACTCTGGGGTTCGAAATGACCG
ACCAAGCGACGCCCAACCTGCCATCACGAGATTTCGATTCCACCGCCGCCTTCTATGAAAGGTTGGGCTT
CGGAATCGTTTTCCGGGACGCCGGCTGGATGATCCTCCAGCGCGGGGATCTCATGCTGGAGTTCTTCGCC
CACCCCAACTTGTTTATTGCAGCTTATAATGGTTACAAATAAAGCAATAGCATCACAAATTTCACAAATA
AAGCATTTTTTTCACTGCATTCTAGTTGTGGTTTGTCCAAACTCATCAATGTATCTTATCATGTCTGTAT
ACCGTCGACCTCTAGCTAGAGCTTGGCGTAATCATGGTCATAGCTGTTTCCTGTGTGAAATTGTTATCCG
CTCACAATTCCACACAACATACGAGCCGGAAGCATAAAGTGTAAAGCCTGGGGTGCCTAATGAGTGAGCT
AACTCACATTAATTGCGTTGCGCTCACTGCCCGCTTTCCAGTCGGGAAACCTGTCGTGCCAGCTGCATTA
ATGAATCGGCCAACGCGCGGGGAGAGGCGGTTTGCGTATTGGGCGCTCTTCCGCTTCCTCGCTCACTGAC
TCGCTGCGCTCGGTCGTTCGGCTGCGGCGAGCGGTATCAGCTCACTCAAAGGCGGTAATACGGTTATCCA
CAGAATCAGGGGATAACGCAGGAAAGAACATGTGAGCAAAAGGCCAGCAAAAGGCCAGGAACCGTAAAAA
GGCCGCGTTGCTGGCGTTTTTCCATAGGCTCCGCCCCCCTGACGAGCATCACAAAAATCGACGCTCAAGT
CAGAGGTGGCGAAACCCGACAGGACTATAAAGATACCAGGCGTTTCCCCCTGGAAGCTCCCTCGTGCGCT
CTCCTGTTCCGACCCTGCCGCTTACCGGATACCTGTCCGCCTTTCTCCCTTCGGGAAGCGTGGCGCTTTC
TCATAGCTCACGCTGTAGGTATCTCAGTTCGGTGTAGGTCGTTCGCTCCAAGCTGGGCTGTGTGCACGAA
CCCCCCGTTCAGCCCGACCGCTGCGCCTTATCCGGTAACTATCGTCTTGAGTCCAACCCGGTAAGACACG
ACTTATCGCCACTGGCAGCAGCCACTGGTAACAGGATTAGCAGAGCGAGGTATGTAGGCGGTGCTACAGA
GTTCTTGAAGTGGTGGCCTAACTACGGCTACACTAGAAGAACAGTATTTGGTATCTGCGCTCTGCTGAAG
CCAGTTACCTTCGGAAAAAGAGTTGGTAGCTCTTGATCCGGCAAACAAACCACCGCTGGTAGCGGTTTTT
TTGTTTGCAAGCAGCAGATTACGCGCAGAAAAAAAGGATCTCAAGAAGATCCTTTGATCTTTTCTACGGG
GTCTGACGCTCAGTGGAACGAAAACTCACGTTAAGGGATTTTGGTCATGAGATTATCAAAAAGGATCTTC
ACCTAGATCCTTTTAAATTAAAAATGAAGTTTTAAATCAATCTAAAGTATATATGAGTAAACTTGGTCTG
ACAGTTACCAATGCTTAATCAGTGAGGCACCTATCTCAGCGATCTGTCTATTTCGTTCATCCATAGTTGC
CTGACTCCCCGTCGTGTAGATAACTACGATACGGGAGGGCTTACCATCTGGCCCCAGTGCTGCAATGATA
CCGCGAGACCCACGCTCACCGGCTCCAGATTTATCAGCAATAAACCAGCCAGCCGGAAGGGCCGAGCGCA
GAAGTGGTCCTGCAACTTTATCCGCCTCCATCCAGTCTATTAATTGTTGCCGGGAAGCTAGAGTAAGTAG
TTCGCCAGTTAATAGTTTGCGCAACGTTGTTGCCATTGCTACAGGCATCGTGGTGTCACGCTCGTCGTTT
GGTATGGCTTCATTCAGCTCCGGTTCCCAACGATCAAGGCGAGTTACATGATCCCCCATGTTGTGCAAAA
AAGCGGTTAGCTCCTTCGGTCCTCCGATCGTTGTCAGAAGTAAGTTGGCCGCAGTGTTATCACTCATGGT
TATGGCAGCACTGCATAATTCTCTTACTGTCATGCCATCCGTAAGATGCTTTTCTGTGACTGGTGAGTAC
TCAACCAAGTCATTCTGAGAATAGTGTATGCGGCGACCGAGTTGCTCTTGCCCGGCGTCAATACGGGATA
ATACCGCGCCACATAGCAGAACTTTAAAAGTGCTCATCATTGGAAAACGTTCTTCGGGGCGAAAACTCTC
AAGGATCTTACCGCTGTTGAGATCCAGTTCGATGTAACCCACTCGTGCACCCAACTGATCTTCAGCATCT
TTTACTTTCACCAGCGTTTCTGGGTGAGCAAAAACAGGAAGGCAAAATGCCGCAAAAAAGGGAATAAGGG
CGACACGGAAATGTTGAATACTCATACTCTTCCTTTTTCAATATTATTGAAGCATTTATCAGGGTTATTG
TCTCATGAGCGGATACATATTTGAATGTATTTAGAAAAATAAACAAATAGGGGTTCCGCGCACATTTCCC
CGAAAAGTGCCACCTGACGTC
