>Addgene plasmid #66411 | HTR2C-Tango | depositor partial sequence | sequence record 113436 | HTR2C
ATGGTTAATCTTCGAAACGCGGTCCATTCATTCCTCGTCCACCTGATTGGTCTCCTGGTGTGGCAGTGTG
ATATCAGTGTTTCCCCCGTGGCTGCTATCGTTACCGATATCTTTAACACTTCTGACGGTGGAAGATTCAA
ATTCCCTGACGGAGTGCAGAACTGGCCCGCTCTTAGTATTGTCATCATTATCATTATGACGATCGGAGGT
AACATCCTGGTCATTATGGCAGTGTCAATGGAAAAAAAACTTCACAATGCGACAAACTATTTCCTGATGT
CCCTCGCCATCGCCGACATGCTCGTGGGACTGCTGGTCATGCCGCTGTCCCTCCTGGCAATCCTGTACGA
TTACGTGTGGCCGTTGCCCCGCTATCTGTGCCCGGTCTGGATATCCCTGGACGTGTTGTTTTCTACCGCA
AGTATCATGCACCTGTGTGCAATTAGCCTGGATAGATACGTGGCAATTAGAAACCCTATTGAACACAGCA
GGTTCAACAGCAGAACCAAAGCCATCATGAAGATCGCGATTGTGTGGGCCATATCTATCGGTGTCTCAGT
GCCCATCCCCGTAATCGGCCTGAGGGACGAAGAGAAAGTCTTTGTTAACAACACAACCTGCGTGTTGAAC
GACCCCAACTTCGTGCTGATTGGATCTTTCGTGGCCTTTTTTATTCCGCTCACAATTATGGTGATTACCT
ACTGCCTCACAATATACGTTTTGAGGCGACAGGCCCTCATGCTTCTCCATGGGCACACCGAGGAGCCCCC
CGGGCTCTCTCTGGATTTCCTTAAGTGTTGCAAGCGGAACACAGCAGAAGAGGAGAACAGCGCCAACCCT
AACCAGGACCAAAACGCCCGCCGACGGAAAAAGAAGGAGAGACGCCCCAGGGGCACTATGCAGGCTATCA
ATAACGAGCGAAAAGCATCTAAAGTTTTGGGAATTGTGTTTTTTGTGTTTCTGATTATGTGGTGCCCGTT
CTTCATCACCAACATCCTTAGCGTTCTCTGTGAGAAGAGCTGTAATCAGAAGCTCATGGAGAAGCTCCTC
AACGTGTTTGTCTGGATTGGTTACGTTTGCAGCGGGATCAACCCTCTGGTGTACACCCTCTTCAACAAAA
TTTACAGACGGGCATTTAGCAATTATTTGAGGTGCAACTACAAAGTGGAAAAAAAACCCCCTGTGCGCCA
GATCCCAAGAGTCGCCGCGACCGCTTTGTCTGGCAGAGAGCTCAATGTGAACATCTACCGGCACACAAAC
GAACCAGTCATTGAAAAAGCCTCAGATAATGAACCAGGGATCGAAATGCAGGTGGAGAATTTGGAACTGC
CAGTGAACCCCTCTAGCGTGGTTAGTGAGCGGATATCATCAGTG
