>Addgene plasmid #66411 | HTR2C-Tango | addgene partial sequence | sequence record 120189 | Tet-R 5'-GGCGAGTTTACGGGTTGTTA-3'
GCTCTAATGCGCTGTTAATCACTTTACTTTTATCTAATCTTAGCTGGAAGTACAGGTTCTCACCGGTCGA
TGAAGTGTCCTTGGCCAGGGAGGAGCTGGCGGTGGTGCAGGACTCATCTTGGGGACCCAGGCTGGGTGGG
GTGCGTCCACCGGTATCGATCACTGATGATATCCGCTCACTAACCACGCTAGAGGGGTTCACTGGCAGTT
CCAAATTCTCCACCTGCATTTCGATCCCTGGTTCATTATCTGAGGCTTTTTCAATGACTGGTTCGTTTGT
GTGCCGGTAGATGTTCACATTGAGCTCTCTGCCAGACAAAGCGGTCGCGGCGACTCTTGGGATCTGGCGC
ACAGGGGGTTTTTTTTCCACTTTGTAGTTGCACCTCAAATAATTGCTAAATGCCCGTCTGTAAATTTTGT
TGAAGAGGGTGTACACCAGAGGGTTGATCCCGCTGCAAACGTAACCAATCCAGACAAACACGTTGAGGAG
CTTCTCCATGAGCTTCTGATTACAGCTCTTCTCACAGAGAACGCTAAGGATGTTGGTGATGAAGAACGGG
CACCACATAATCAGAAACACAAAAAACACAATTCCCAAAACTTTAGATGCTTTTCGCTCGTTATTGATAG
CCTGCATAGTGCCCCTGGGGCGTCTCTCCTTCTTTTTCCGTCGGCGGGCGTTTTGGTCCTGGTTAGGGTT
GGCGCTGTTCTCCTCTTCTGCTGTGTTCCGCTTGCAACACTTAAGGAAATCCAGAGAGAGCCCGGGGGGC
TCCTCGGTGTGCCCATGGAGAAGCATGAGGGCCTGTCGCCTCAAAACGTATATTGTGAGGCAGTAGGTAA
TCACCATAATTGTGAGCGGAATAAAAAAGGCCACGAAAGATCCAATCAGCACGAAGTTGGGGTCGTTCAA
CACGCAGGTTGTGTTGTTAACAAAGACTTTCTCTTCGTCCCTCAGGCCGATTACGGGGATGGGCACTGA
