>Addgene plasmid #66411 | HTR2C-Tango | addgene partial sequence | sequence record 120190 | CMV-F 5'-CGCAAATGGGCGGTAGGCGTG-3'
GCTCTCTGGCTAACTAGAGAACCCACTGCTTACTGGCTTATCGAAATTAATACGACTCACTATAGGGAGA
CCCAAGCTGGCTAGCGTTTAAACTTAAGCTTGGTACCGAGCTCGGATCCACTAGTCCAGTGTGGTGGAAT
TCTGCAGATATCCAGCACAGTGGCGGCCGCGCCACCATGAAGACGATCATCGCCCTGAGCTACATCTTCT
GCCTGGTATTCGCCGACTACAAGGACGATGATGACGCCAGCATCGATATGGTTAATCTTCGAAACGCGGT
CCATTCATTCCTCGTCCACCTGATTGGTCTCCTGGTGTGGCAGTGTGATATCAGTGTTTCCCCCGTGGCT
GCTATCGTTACCGATATCTTTAACACTTCTGACGGTGGAAGATTCAAATTCCCTGACGGAGTGCAGAACT
GGCCCGCTCTTAGTATTGTCATCATTATCATTATGACGATCGGAGGTAACATCCTGGTCATTATGGCAGT
GTCAATGGAAAAAAAACTTCACAATGCGACAAACTATTTCCTGATGTCCCTCGCCATCGCCGACATGCTC
GTGGGACTGCTGGTCATGCCGCTGTCCCTCCTGGCAATCCTGTACGATTACGTGTGGCCGTTGCCCCGCT
ATCTGTGCCCGGCTGGATATCCCTGGACGTGTTGTTTTCTACCGCAAGTATCATGCACCTGTGTGCAATT
AGCCTGGATAGATACGTGGCAATTAGAAACCCTATTGAACACAGCAGGTTCAACAGCAGAACCAAAGCCA
TCATGAAGATCGCGATTGTGTGGGCCATATCTATCGGTGTCTCAGTGCCCATCCCCGTAATCGGCCTGAG
GGACGAAGAGAAAGTCTTTGTTAACAACACAACCTGCGTGTTGAACGACCCCAACTTC
