[The description below was written by a language model from this plasmid's Addgene catalogue record.]
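Description:
HTR2C-Tango is a mammalian expression plasmid from the PRESTO-Tango collection, built on an "empty Tango" backbone that was itself derived from pcDNA3.1(+). It is maintained in E. coli as a high-copy plasmid under ampicillin selection. It also carries a neomycin resistance marker, so transfected mammalian cells can be selected with G418. No feature table accompanies the record, so origins of replication, polyadenylation signals and other backbone elements are not itemised here.

The insert is the human HTR2C coding sequence, about 1.4 kb, encoding the serotonin 5-HT2C receptor, a G protein-coupled receptor. It is expressed from the CMV promoter and was cloned by restriction enzymes at a 5′ NotI site. The backbone supplies an N-terminal FLAG tag, which can be used to detect the receptor. The depositor comments place a tTA (tetracycline transactivator) sequence downstream of the receptor. They also note that the site following tTA may be XbaI rather than XhoI in most vectors of this series, so the 3′ junction should be confirmed by sequencing before it is relied on for a digest. Other components of the Tango module are not listed in the record.

According to the stated purpose, the construct serves an assay in which arrestin translocation to the activated receptor leads to transcriptional activation, giving a transcriptional readout of receptor activity. The series was designed for parallel screening of ligands across the druggable human GPCR repertoire. It was generated under an NIH programme that develops research tools for commonly drug-targeted protein families.
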