Addgene plasmid #66411: HTR2C-Tango
Purpose: Expression of G protein-coupled receptors for PRESTO-Tango: parallel receptorome expression and screening via transcriptional output, with transcriptional activation following arrestin translocation
Depositing lab: Bryan Roth. Depositing organization: University of North Carolina at Chapel Hill. Publication: PRESTO-Tango as an open-source resource for interrogation of the druggable human GPCRome. Kroeze WK, Sassano MF, Huang XP, Lansu K, McCorvy JD, Giguere PM, Sciaky N, Roth BL. Nat Struct Mol Biol. 2015 May;22(5):362-9. doi: 10.1038/nsmb.3014. Epub 2015 Apr 20. PubMed 25895059.
Backbone
  Vector backbone: empty Tango
  Backbone size w/o insert (bp): 6632
  Vector type: Mammalian Expression
  Selectable markers: Neomycin (select with G418)
Growth in bacteria
  Bacterial resistance: Ampicillin, 100 μg/mL
  Growth temperature: 37°C
  Growth strain: DH5alpha
  Copy number: High Copy
Gene/Insert
  Gene/Insert name: HTR2C
  Species: H. sapiens (human)
  Insert size (bp): 1374
  Entrez Gene: HTR2C (a.k.a. 5-HT1C, 5-HT2C, 5-HTR2C, 5HTR2C, HTR1C)
  Promoter: CMV
  Tag / fusion protein: FLAG (N terminal on backbone)
  Cloning method: Restriction Enzyme; 5′ cloning site NotI (not destroyed); 3′ cloning site XhoI (unknown if destroyed)
  Sequencing primers: 5′ CMV-F; 3′ Tet-R
Terms and licenses: Academic/Nonprofit Terms; Industry Terms: Not Available to Industry
Depositor comments: Please note: Most of the PRESTO-Tango vectors do not contain the XhoI cut site downstream of the tTA sequence and instead carry an XbaI site. If you need to perform an XhoI digest we recommend sequencing with a forward primer at the C-terminus of tTA to determine which of the two sites is present. Suggested primer: 5-gagctccacttagacggcgagg-3. Original backbone was pcDNA3.1(+). These plasmids were generated as part of the Illuminating the Druggable Genome (IDG) program sponsored by the NIH Common Fund. The goal of this program is to identify, gather, and distribute information and resources for proteins that currently are not well-studied yet belong to commonly drug-targeted protein families: protein kinases, non-olfactory G-protein coupled receptors (GPCRs), and ion channels. The IDG program is designed to develop fundamental research tools for understudied proteins, elucidate their function, and disseminate the IDG-related resources and data to the greater scientific community.
How to cite: HTR2C-Tango was a gift from Bryan Roth (Addgene plasmid # 66411 ; http://n2t.net/addgene:66411 ; RRID:Addgene_66411)
