LOCUS       Exported 8012 bp ds-DNA circular SYN 12-MAY-2021
DEFINITION  Expression of G protein-coupled receptors for PRESTO-Tango: parallel
            receptorome expression and screening via transcriptional output,
            with transcriptional activation following arrestin translocation.
ACCESSION   .
VERSION     .
KEYWORDS    HTR2C-Tango
SOURCE      synthetic DNA construct
  ORGANISM  synthetic DNA construct
REFERENCE   1 (bases 1 to 8012)
  AUTHORS   Kroeze WK, Sassano MF, Huang XP, Lansu K, McCorvy JD, Giguere PM,
            Sciaky N, Roth BL
  TITLE     PRESTO-Tango as an open-source resource for interrogation of the
            druggable human GPCRome.
  JOURNAL   Nat Struct Mol Biol. 2015 May;22(5):362-9. doi: 10.1038/nsmb.3014.
            Epub 2015 Apr 20.
  PUBMED    25895059
REFERENCE   2 (bases 1 to 8012)
  AUTHORS   .
  TITLE     Direct Submission
  JOURNAL   Exported May 12, 2021 from SnapGene Server 1.1.58
            http://www.snapgene.com
FEATURES             Location/Qualifiers
     source          1..8012
                     /organism="synthetic DNA construct"
                     /mol_type="other DNA"
     primer_bind     complement(44..63)
                     /label=pRS-marker
                     /note="pRS vectors, use to sequence yeast selectable
                     marker"
     enhancer        235..614
                     /label=CMV enhancer
                     /note="human cytomegalovirus immediate early enhancer"
     promoter        615..818
                     /label=CMV promoter
                     /note="human cytomegalovirus (CMV) immediate early
                     promoter"
     primer_bind     769..789
                     /label=CMV-F
                     /note="Human CMV immediate early promoter, forward primer"
     primer_bind     863..882
                     /label=T7
                     /note="T7 promoter, forward primer"
     promoter        863..881
                     /label=T7 promoter
                     /note="promoter for bacteriophage T7 RNA polymerase"
     CDS             2567..3568
                     /codon_start=1
                     /product="tetracycline-controlled transactivator,
                     comprising a fusion of the tetracycline repressor TetR with
                     the C-terminal activation domain of herpes simplex virus
                     VP16"
                     /label=tTA
                     /note="In the Tet-Off(R) system, tTA binds to the
                     Tet-responsive element and stimulates transcription only in
                     the absence of tetracycline or doxycycline."
                     /translation="RLDKSKVINSALELLNEVGIEGLTTRKLAQKLGVEQPTLYWHVKN
                     KRALLDALAIEMLDRHHTHFCPLEGESWQDFLRNNAKSFRCALLSHRDGAKVHLGTRPT
                     EKQYETLENQLAFLCQQGFSLENALYALSAVGHFTLGCVLEDQEHQVAKEERETPTTDS
                     MPPLLRQAIELFDHQGAEPAFLFGLELIICGLEKQLKCESGSAYSRARTKNNYGSTIEG
                     LLDLPDDDAPEEAGLAAPRLSFLPAGHTRRLSTAPPTDVSLGDELHLDGEDVAMAHADA
                     LDDFDLDMLGDGDSPGPGFTPHDSAPYGALDMADFEFEQMFTDALGIDEYGG"
     primer_bind     complement(2634..2653)
                     /label=Tet-R
                     /note="Tetracycline resistance gene, reverse primer"
     primer_bind     complement(3606..3623)
                     /label=BGH-rev
                     /note="Bovine growth hormone terminator, reverse primer.
                     Also called BGH reverse"
     polyA_signal    3612..3836
                     /label=bGH poly(A) signal
                     /note="bovine growth hormone polyadenylation signal"
     rep_origin      3882..4310
                     /direction=RIGHT
                     /label=f1 ori
                     /note="f1 bacteriophage origin of replication; arrow
                     indicates direction of (+) strand synthesis"
     primer_bind     complement(3969..3988)
                     /label=F1ori-R
                     /note="F1 origin, reverse primer"
     primer_bind     4179..4200
                     /label=F1ori-F
                     /note="F1 origin, forward primer"
     primer_bind     complement(4319..4339)
                     /label=pBABE 3'
                     /note="SV40 enhancer, reverse primer for pBABE vectors"
     promoter        4324..4653
                     /label=SV40 promoter
                     /note="SV40 enhancer and early promoter"
     rep_origin      4504..4639
                     /label=SV40 ori
                     /note="SV40 origin of replication"
     primer_bind     4566..4585
                     /label=SV40pro-F
                     /note="SV40 promoter/origin, forward primer"
     CDS             4720..5514
                     /codon_start=1
                     /gene="aph(3')-II (or nptII)"
                     /product="aminoglycoside phosphotransferase from Tn5"
                     /label=NeoR/KanR
                     /note="confers resistance to neomycin, kanamycin, and G418
                     (Geneticin(R))"
                     /translation="MIEQDGLHAGSPAAWVERLFGYDWAQQTIGCSDAAVFRLSAQGRP
                     VLFVKTDLSGALNELQDEAARLSWLATTGVPCAAVLDVVTEAGRDWLLLGEVPGQDLLS
                     SHLAPAEKVSIMADAMRRLHTLDPATCPFDHQAKHRIERARTRMEAGLVDQDDLDEEHQ
                     GLAPAELFARLKARMPDGEDLVVTHGDACLPNIMVENGRFSGFIDCGRLGVADRYQDIA
                     LATRDIAEELGGEWADRFLVLYGIAAPDSQRIAFYRLLDEFF"
     primer_bind     complement(4774..4793)
                     /label=Neo-R
                     /note="Neomycin resistance gene, reverse primer"
     primer_bind     5384..5403
                     /label=Neo-F
                     /note="Neomycin resistance gene, forward primer"
     polyA_signal    5688..5809
                     /label=SV40 poly(A) signal
                     /note="SV40 polyadenylation signal"
     primer_bind     complement(5725..5744)
                     /label=SV40pA-R
                     /note="SV40 polyA, reverse primer"
     primer_bind     5779..5798
                     /label=EBV-rev
                     /note="SV40 polyA terminator, reverse primer"
     primer_bind     complement(5858..5874)
                     /label=M13 rev
                     /note="common sequencing primer, one of multiple similar
                     variants"
     primer_bind     complement(5858..5874)
                     /label=M13 Reverse
                     /note="In lacZ gene. Also called M13-rev"
     primer_bind     complement(5871..5893)
                     /label=M13/pUC Reverse
                     /note="In lacZ gene"
     protein_bind    5882..5898
                     /label=lac operator
                     /bound_moiety="lac repressor encoded by lacI"
                     /note="The lac repressor binds to the lac operator to
                     inhibit transcription in E. coli. This inhibition can be
                     relieved by adding lactose or
                     isopropyl-beta-D-thiogalactopyranoside (IPTG)."
     promoter        complement(5906..5936)
                     /label=lac promoter
                     /note="promoter for the E. coli lac operon"
     protein_bind    5951..5972
                     /label=CAP binding site
                     /bound_moiety="E. coli catabolite activator protein"
                     /note="CAP binding activates transcription in the presence
                     of cAMP."
     primer_bind     complement(6089..6106)
                     /label=L4440
                     /note="L4440 vector, forward primer"
     rep_origin      complement(6260..6845)
                     /direction=LEFT
                     /label=ori
                     /note="high-copy-number ColE1/pMB1/pBR322/pUC origin of
                     replication"
     primer_bind     complement(6340..6359)
                     /label=pBR322ori-F
                     /note="pBR322 origin, forward primer"
     CDS             complement(7016..7876)
                     /codon_start=1
                     /gene="bla"
                     /product="beta-lactamase"
                     /label=AmpR
                     /note="confers resistance to ampicillin, carbenicillin, and
                     related antibiotics"
                     /translation="MSIQHFRVALIPFFAAFCLPVFAHPETLVKVKDAEDQLGARVGYI
                     ELDLNSGKILESFRPEERFPMMSTFKVLLCGAVLSRIDAGQEQLGRRIHYSQNDLVEYS
                     PVTEKHLTDGMTVRELCSAAITMSDNTAANLLLTTIGGPKELTAFLHNMGDHVTRLDRW
                     EPELNEAIPNDERDTTMPVAMATTLRKLLTGELLTLASRQQLIDWMEADKVAGPLLRSA
                     LPAGWFIADKSGAGERGSRGIIAALGPDGKPSRIVVIYTTGSQATMDERNRQIAEIGAS
                     LIKHW"
     primer_bind     7639..7658
                     /label=Amp-R
                     /note="Ampicillin resistance gene, reverse primer"
     promoter        complement(7877..7981)
                     /gene="bla"
                     /label=AmpR promoter
ORIGIN
        1 gacggatcgg gagatctccc gatcccctat ggtgcactct cagtacaatc tgctctgatg
       61 ccgcatagtt aagccagtat ctgctccctg cttgtgtgtt ggaggtcgct gagtagtgcg
      121 cgagcaaaat ttaagctaca acaaggcaag gcttgaccga caattgcatg aagaatctgc
      181 ttagggttag gcgttttgcg ctgcttcgcg atgtacgggc cagatatacg cgttgacatt
      241 gattattgac tagttattaa tagtaatcaa ttacggggtc attagttcat agcccatata
      301 tggagttccg cgttacataa cttacggtaa atggcccgcc tggctgaccg cccaacgacc
      361 cccgcccatt gacgtcaata atgacgtatg ttcccatagt aacgccaata gggactttcc
      421 attgacgtca atgggtggag tatttacggt aaactgccca cttggcagta catcaagtgt
      481 atcatatgcc aagtacgccc cctattgacg tcaatgacgg taaatggccc gcctggcatt
      541 atgcccagta catgacctta tgggactttc ctacttggca gtacatctac gtattagtca
      601 tcgctattac catggtgatg cggttttggc agtacatcaa tgggcgtgga tagcggtttg
      661 actcacgggg atttccaagt ctccacccca ttgacgtcaa tgggagtttg ttttggcacc
      721 aaaatcaacg ggactttcca aaatgtcgta acaactccgc cccattgacg caaatgggcg
      781 gtaggcgtgt acggtgggag gtctatataa gcagagctct ctggctaact agagaaccca
      841 ctgcttactg gcttatcgaa attaatacga ctcactatag ggagacccaa gctggctagc
      901 gtttaaactt aagcttggta ccgagctcgg atccactagt ccagtgtggt ggaattctgc
      961 agatatccag cacagtggcg gccgcgccac catgaagacg atcatcgccc tgagctacat
     1021 cttctgcctg gtattcgccg actacaagga cgatgatgac gccagcatcg atatggttaa
     1081 tcttcgaaac gcggtccatt cattcctcgt ccacctgatt ggtctcctgg tgtggcagtg
     1141 tgatatcagt gtttcccccg tggctgctat cgttaccgat atctttaaca cttctgacgg
     1201 tggaagattc aaattccctg acggagtgca gaactggccc gctcttagta ttgtcatcat
     1261 tatcattatg acgatcggag gtaacatcct ggtcattatg gcagtgtcaa tggaaaaaaa
     1321 acttcacaat gcgacaaact atttcctgat gtccctcgcc atcgccgaca tgctcgtggg
     1381 actgctggtc atgccgctgt ccctcctggc aatcctgtac gattacgtgt ggccgttgcc
     1441 ccgctatctg tgcccggtct ggatatccct ggacgtgttg ttttctaccg caagtatcat
     1501 gcacctgtgt gcaattagcc tggatagata cgtggcaatt agaaacccta ttgaacacag
     1561 caggttcaac agcagaacca aagccatcat gaagatcgcg attgtgtggg ccatatctat
     1621 cggtgtctca gtgcccatcc ccgtaatcgg cctgagggac gaagagaaag tctttgttaa
     1681 caacacaacc tgcgtgttga acgaccccaa cttcgtgctg attggatctt tcgtggcctt
     1741 ttttattccg ctcacaatta tggtgattac ctactgcctc acaatatacg ttttgaggcg
     1801 acaggccctc atgcttctcc atgggcacac cgaggagccc cccgggctct ctctggattt
     1861 ccttaagtgt tgcaagcgga acacagcaga agaggagaac agcgccaacc ctaaccagga
     1921 ccaaaacgcc cgccgacgga aaaagaagga gagacgcccc aggggcacta tgcaggctat
     1981 caataacgag cgaaaagcat ctaaagtttt gggaattgtg ttttttgtgt ttctgattat
     2041 gtggtgcccg ttcttcatca ccaacatcct tagcgttctc tgtgagaaga gctgtaatca
     2101 gaagctcatg gagaagctcc tcaacgtgtt tgtctggatt ggttacgttt gcagcgggat
     2161 caaccctctg gtgtacaccc tcttcaacaa aatttacaga cgggcattta gcaattattt
     2221 gaggtgcaac tacaaagtgg aaaaaaaacc ccctgtgcgc cagatcccaa gagtcgccgc
     2281 gaccgctttg tctggcagag agctcaatgt gaacatctac cggcacacaa acgaaccagt
     2341 cattgaaaaa gcctcagata atgaaccagg gatcgaaatg caggtggaga atttggaact
     2401 gccagtgaac ccctctagcg tggttagtga gcggatatca tcagtgatcg ataccggtgg
     2461 acgcacccca cccagcctgg gtccccaaga tgagtcctgc accaccgcca gctcctccct
     2521 ggccaaggac acttcatcga ccggtgagaa cctgtacttc cagctaagat tagataaaag
     2581 taaagtgatt aacagcgcat tagagctgct taatgaggtc ggaatcgaag gtttaacaac
     2641 ccgtaaactc gcccagaagc taggtgtaga gcagcctaca ttgtattggc atgtaaaaaa
     2701 taagcgggct ttgctcgacg ccttagccat tgagatgtta gataggcacc atactcactt
     2761 ttgcccttta gaaggggaaa gctggcaaga ttttttacgt aataacgcta aaagttttag
     2821 atgtgcttta ctaagtcatc gcgatggagc aaaagtacat ttaggtacac ggcctacaga
     2881 aaaacagtat gaaactctcg aaaatcaatt agccttttta tgccaacaag gtttttcact
     2941 agagaatgca ttatatgcac tcagcgctgt ggggcatttt actttaggtt gcgtattgga
     3001 agatcaagag catcaagtcg ctaaagaaga aagggaaaca cctactactg atagtatgcc
     3061 gccattatta cgacaagcta tcgaattatt tgatcaccaa ggtgcagagc cagccttctt
     3121 attcggcctt gaattgatca tatgcggatt agaaaaacaa cttaaatgtg aaagtgggtc
     3181 cgcgtacagc cgcgcgcgta cgaaaaacaa ttacgggtct accatcgagg gcctgctcga
     3241 tctcccggac gacgacgccc ccgaagaggc ggggctggcg gctccgcgcc tgtcctttct
     3301 ccccgcggga cacacgcgca gactgtcgac ggcccccccg accgatgtca gcctggggga
     3361 cgagctccac ttagacggcg aggacgtggc gatggcgcat gccgacgcgc tagacgattt
     3421 cgatctggac atgttggggg acggggattc cccgggtccg ggatttaccc cccacgactc
     3481 cgccccctac ggcgctctgg atatggccga cttcgagttt gagcagatgt ttaccgatgc
     3541 ccttggaatt gacgagtacg gtgggtagct cgagtctaga gggcccgttt aaacccgctg
     3601 atcagcctcg actgtgcctt ctagttgcca gccatctgtt gtttgcccct cccccgtgcc
     3661 ttccttgacc ctggaaggtg ccactcccac tgtcctttcc taataaaatg aggaaattgc
     3721 atcgcattgt ctgagtaggt gtcattctat tctggggggt ggggtggggc aggacagcaa
     3781 gggggaggat tgggaagaca atagcaggca tgctggggat gcggtgggct ctatggcttc
     3841 tgaggcggaa agaaccagct ggggctctag ggggtatccc cnnnnnnnnn nnnnnnnnnn
     3901 nnnnnnnnnn nnnnnnnnnn nnnnnnnnnn nnnnnnnnnn nnnnnnnnnn nnnnnnnnnn
     3961 nnnnnnnnnn nnnnnnnnnn nnnnnnnnnn nnnnnnnnnn nnnnncnnnn nnnnnnnnnn
     4021 nnnnnnnnnn nnnnnnnnnn nnnnnnnnnn nnnnnnnnnn nnnnnnnnnn nnnnnnnnnn
     4081 nnnnnnnnnn nnnnnnnann nnnnnnnnnn nnnnnnnnnn nnnnnnnnnn nnnnnnnnnn
     4141 nnnnnnncct ttgacgttgg agtccacgtt ctttaatagt ggactcttgt tccaaactgg
     4201 aacaacactc aaccctatct cggtctattc ttttgattta taagggattt tgccgatttc
     4261 ggcctattgg ttaaaaaatg agctgattta acaaaaattt aacgcgaatt aattctgtgg
     4321 aatgtgtgtc agttagggtg tggaaagtcc ccaggctccc cagcaggcag aagtatgcaa
     4381 agcatgcatc tcaattagtc agcaaccagg tgtggaaagt ccccaggctc cccagcaggc
     4441 agaagtatgc aaagcatgca tctcaattag tcagcaacca tagtcccgcc cctaactccg
     4501 cccatcccgc ccctaactcc gcccagttcc gcccattctc cgccccatgg ctgactaatt
     4561 ttttttattt atgcagaggc cgaggccgcc tctgcctctg agctattcca gaagtagtga
     4621 ggaggctttt ttggaggcct aggcttttgc aaaaagctcc cgggagcttg tatatccatt
     4681 ttcggatctg atcaagagac aggatgagga tcgtttcgca tgattgaaca agatggattg
     4741 cacgcaggtt ctccggccgc ttgggtggag aggctattcg gctatgactg ggcacaacag
     4801 acaatcggct gctctgatgc cgccgtgttc cggctgtcag cgcaggggcg cccggttctt
     4861 tttgtcaaga ccgacctgtc cggtgccctg aatgaactgc aggacgaggc agcgcggcta
     4921 tcgtggctgg ccacgacggg cgttccttgc gcagctgtgc tcgacgttgt cactgaagcg
     4981 ggaagggact ggctgctatt gggcgaagtg ccggggcagg atctcctgtc atctcacctt
     5041 gctcctgccg agaaagtatc catcatggct gatgcaatgc ggcggctgca tacgcttgat
     5101 ccggctacct gcccattcga ccaccaagcg aaacatcgca tcgagcgagc acgtactcgg
     5161 atggaagccg gtcttgtcga tcaggatgat ctggacgaag agcatcaggg gctcgcgcca
     5221 gccgaactgt tcgccaggct caaggcgcgc atgcccgacg gcgaggatct cgtcgtgacc
     5281 catggcgatg cctgcttgcc gaatatcatg gtggaaaatg gccgcttttc tggattcatc
     5341 gactgtggcc ggctgggtgt ggcggaccgc tatcaggaca tagcgttggc tacccgtgat
     5401 attgctgaag agcttggcgg cgaatgggct gaccgcttcc tcgtgcttta cggtatcgcc
     5461 gctcccgatt cgcagcgcat cgccttctat cgccttcttg acgagttctt ctgagcggga
     5521 ctctggggtt cgaaatgacc gaccaagcga cgcccaacct gccatcacga gatttcgatt
     5581 ccaccgccgc cttctatgaa aggttgggct tcggaatcgt tttccgggac gccggctgga
     5641 tgatcctcca gcgcggggat ctcatgctgg agttcttcgc ccaccccaac ttgtttattg
     5701 cagcttataa tggttacaaa taaagcaata gcatcacaaa tttcacaaat aaagcatttt
     5761 tttcactgca ttctagttgt ggtttgtcca aactcatcaa tgtatcttat catgtctgta
     5821 taccgtcgac ctctagctag agcttggcgt aatcatggtc atagctgttt cctgtgtgaa
     5881 attgttatcc gctcacaatt ccacacaaca tacgagccgg aagcataaag tgtaaagcct
     5941 ggggtgccta atgagtgagc taactcacat taattgcgtt gcgctcactg cccgctttcc
     6001 agtcgggaaa cctgtcgtgc cagctgcatt aatgaatcgg ccaacgcgcg gggagaggcg
     6061 gtttgcgtat tgggcgctct tccgcttcct cgctcactga ctcgctgcgc tcggtcgttc
     6121 ggctgcggcg agcggtatca gctcactcaa aggcggtaat acggttatcc acagaatcag
     6181 gggataacgc aggaaagaac atgtgagcaa aaggccagca aaaggccagg aaccgtaaaa
     6241 aggccgcgtt gctggcgttt ttccataggc tccgcccccc tgacgagcat cacaaaaatc
     6301 gacgctcaag tcagaggtgg cgaaacccga caggactata aagataccag gcgtttcccc
     6361 ctggaagctc cctcgtgcgc tctcctgttc cgaccctgcc gcttaccgga tacctgtccg
     6421 cctttctccc ttcgggaagc gtggcgcttt ctcatagctc acgctgtagg tatctcagtt
     6481 cggtgtaggt cgttcgctcc aagctgggct gtgtgcacga accccccgtt cagcccgacc
     6541 gctgcgcctt atccggtaac tatcgtcttg agtccaaccc ggtaagacac gacttatcgc
     6601 cactggcagc agccactggt aacaggatta gcagagcgag gtatgtaggc ggtgctacag
     6661 agttcttgaa gtggtggcct aactacggct acactagaag aacagtattt ggtatctgcg
     6721 ctctgctgaa gccagttacc ttcggaaaaa gagttggtag ctcttgatcc ggcaaacaaa
     6781 ccaccgctgg tagcggtttt tttgtttgca agcagcagat tacgcgcaga aaaaaaggat
     6841 ctcaagaaga tcctttgatc ttttctacgg ggtctgacgc tcagtggaac gaaaactcac
     6901 gttaagggat tttggtcatg agattatcaa aaaggatctt cacctagatc cttttaaatt
     6961 aaaaatgaag ttttaaatca atctaaagta tatatgagta aacttggtct gacagttacc
     7021 aatgcttaat cagtgaggca cctatctcag cgatctgtct atttcgttca tccatagttg
     7081 cctgactccc cgtcgtgtag ataactacga tacgggaggg cttaccatct ggccccagtg
     7141 ctgcaatgat accgcgagac ccacgctcac cggctccaga tttatcagca ataaaccagc
     7201 cagccggaag ggccgagcgc agaagtggtc ctgcaacttt atccgcctcc atccagtcta
     7261 ttaattgttg ccgggaagct agagtaagta gttcgccagt taatagtttg cgcaacgttg
     7321 ttgccattgc tacaggcatc gtggtgtcac gctcgtcgtt tggtatggct tcattcagct
     7381 ccggttccca acgatcaagg cgagttacat gatcccccat gttgtgcaaa aaagcggtta
     7441 gctccttcgg tcctccgatc gttgtcagaa gtaagttggc cgcagtgtta tcactcatgg
     7501 ttatggcagc actgcataat tctcttactg tcatgccatc cgtaagatgc ttttctgtga
     7561 ctggtgagta ctcaaccaag tcattctgag aatagtgtat gcggcgaccg agttgctctt
     7621 gcccggcgtc aatacgggat aataccgcgc cacatagcag aactttaaaa gtgctcatca
     7681 ttggaaaacg ttcttcgggg cgaaaactct caaggatctt accgctgttg agatccagtt
     7741 cgatgtaacc cactcgtgca cccaactgat cttcagcatc ttttactttc accagcgttt
     7801 ctgggtgagc aaaaacagga aggcaaaatg ccgcaaaaaa gggaataagg gcgacacgga
     7861 aatgttgaat actcatactc ttcctttttc aatattattg aagcatttat cagggttatt
     7921 gtctcatgag cggatacata tttgaatgta tttagaaaaa taaacaaata ggggttccgc
     7981 gcacatttcc ccgaaaagtg ccacctgacg tc
//
